Addgene plasmid #143794: TFORF1369
Purpose: Lentiviral vector for overexpressing transcription factor ORFs with unique 24-bp barcodes. Barcodes facilitate identification of transcription factors in pooled screens.
Depositing lab: Feng Zhang. Depositing organization: Broad Institute. Publication: A transcription factor atlas of directed differentiation. Joung J, Ma S, Tay T, Geiger-Schuller KR, Kirchgatterer PC, Verdine VK, Guo B, Arias-Garcia MA, Allen WE, Singh A, Kuksenko O, Abudayyeh OO, Gootenberg JS, Fu Z, Macrae RK, Buenrostro JD, Regev A, Zhang F. Cell. 2023 Jan 5;186(1):209-229.e26. doi: 10.1016/j.cell.2022.11.026. PubMed 36608654.
Backbone
  Vector backbone: pLX_TRC317
  Backbone manufacturer: Broad Institute Genetic Perturbation Platform
  Backbone size w/o insert (bp): 8264
  Vector type: Mammalian Expression, Lentiviral
  Selectable markers: Puromycin
Growth in bacteria
  Bacterial resistance: Ampicillin, 100 μg/mL
  Growth temperature: 37°C
  Growth strain: NEB Stable
  Copy number: High Copy
Gene/Insert
  Gene/Insert name: RREB1
  Species: H. sapiens (human)
  Insert size (bp): 5165
  Entrez Gene: RREB1 (a.k.a. FINB, HNT, LZ321, RREB-1, Zep-1)
  Promoter: EF1a
  Cloning method: Unknown
  Sequencing primers: 5′ GGGTGGAGACTGAAGTTAGGCCAG; 3′ CACATAGCGTAAAAGGAGCAACATAG
Terms and licenses: Academic/Nonprofit Terms; Industry Terms: Not Available to Industry
Depositor comments: NM_001168344,NM_001003698,ENST00000379933,ENST00000349384 . The transcription factor ORF portion of this plasmid was synthesized by Genewiz. Please test multiple small colonies in case of plasmid recombination. To make this collection available in a timely manner, a portion of this collection was not fully sequenced by Addgene. If an Addgene verified full plasmid sequence is not available, please contact us prior to placing an order to request the full sequence.
How to cite: TFORF1369 was a gift from Feng Zhang (Addgene plasmid # 143794 ; http://n2t.net/addgene:143794 ; RRID:Addgene_143794)
