[The description below was written by a language model from this plasmid's Addgene catalogue record and pLannotate feature annotations shown in this document.]
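Description:
TFORF1369 is a lentiviral mammalian expression plasmid built on the pLX_TRC317 backbone, carrying the human transcription factor RREB1 as one member of a barcoded transcription factor ORF collection. It is propagated in E. coli through a high-copy ColE1/pUC-type origin with ampicillin selection (AmpR under its own bla promoter). An f1 origin and remnants of a lac/lacZα cloning region flanked by T7 and T3 promoters are also annotated in the bacterial portion. The depositor warns that recombination can occur, as is common for LTR-containing plasmids with large inserts, and a recombination-reducing strain is listed for growth.

The viral cassette has a third-generation, self-inactivating layout. An RSV promoter drives a truncated HIV-1 5' LTR, followed by the Ψ packaging signal with a gag fragment, the Rev response element, a cPPT/CTS, WPRE, and a ΔU3 3' LTR with a downstream SV40 polyadenylation signal. Within the transfer region, an SV40 early promoter/origin segment sits upstream of a puromycin N-acetyltransferase gene for selecting transduced cells. Downstream, the constitutive EF-1α promoter drives the roughly 5.1 kb RREB1 coding sequence, a zinc-finger factor that binds RAS-responsive elements. The WPRE after the ORF enhances transcript stability and expression. According to the record, each ORF in the collection is paired with a unique 24-bp barcode. The barcode is not annotated in the feature table, so its position is not stated, although a short U6-promoter-like fragment lies between the ORF and WPRE.

The construct is intended for producing lentivirus to overexpress RREB1 in mammalian cells, particularly in pooled screens where barcode sequencing identifies which transcription factor each cell received, such as directed differentiation studies.
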