Features (pLannotate 1.2.2; 31 found; start..end, strand, type, name):
      5..231     +  promoter       RSV promoter: Rous sarcoma virus enhancer/promoter
    232..412     +  LTR            5' LTR (truncated): truncated 5' long terminal repeat (LTR) from HIV-1
    459..584     +  misc_feature   HIV-1 Ψ: packaging signal of human immunodeficiency virus type 1
    568..931     +  CDS            HIV-1 gag (fragment): gag protein from human immunodeficiency virus 1; gag
   1077..1310    +  misc_feature   RRE: The Rev response element (RRE) of HIV-1 allows for Rev-dependent mRNA export from the nucleus to the cytoplasm.
   1687..1713    +  CDS            Rev (fragment): human immunodeficiency virus 1 (HIV-1) Rev protein; rev; enhances nuclear export of unspliced and incompletely spliced viral mRNAs
   1720..1743    +  promoter       SV40 promoter (fragment): SV40 early promoter
   1744..1815    +  promoter       SV40 promoter (fragment): SV40 enhancer and early promoter
   1839..1974    +  rep_origin     SV40 ori: SV40 origin of replication
   2020..2616    +  CDS            PuroR (fragment): puromycin N-acetyltransferase; pac from Streptomyces; confers resistance to puromycin
   2665..2782    +  misc_feature   cPPT/CTS: central polypurine tract and central termination sequence of HIV-1
   2847..2913    +  CDS            small t antigen (fragment): SV40 (simian virus 40) small t antigen
   2920..4098    +  promoter       EF-1α promoter: strong constitutive promoter for human elongation factor EF-1α
   4115..9175    +  CDS            RREB1: RREB1_HUMAN - Also known as FINB. Experimental evidence at protein level: Swiss-Prot protein existence level 1. Transcription factor that binds specifically to the RAS- responsive elements (RRE) of gene promoters (PubMed:9305772, PubMed:15067362, PubMed:8816445, PubMed:10390538, PubMed:17550981). Represses the angiotensinogen gene (PubMed:15067362). Negatively regulates the transcriptional activity of AR (PubMed:17550981). Potentiates the transcriptional activity of NEUROD1 (PubMed:12482979). Promotes brown adipocyte differentiation (By similarity). May be involved in Ras/Raf-mediated cell dif
   9191..9244    +  promoter       U6 promoter (fragment): RNA polymerase III promoter for human U6 snRNA
   9286..9874    +  misc_feature   WPRE: woodchuck hepatitis virus posttranscriptional regulatory element
   9925..9944    +  misc_feature   cPPT/CTS (fragment): central polypurine tract and central termination sequence of HIV-1
   9946..10179   +  LTR            3' LTR (ΔU3): self-inactivating 3' long terminal repeat (LTR) from HIV-1
  10257..10378   +  polyA_signal   SV40 poly(A) signal: SV40 polyadenylation signal
  10418..10553   +  rep_origin     SV40 ori: SV40 origin of replication
  10574..10592   -  promoter       T7 promoter: promoter for bacteriophage T7 RNA polymerase
  10600..10755   +  CDS            lacZα (fragment): LacZα fragment of β-galactosidase; lacZ fragment
  10760..11188   +  rep_origin     f1 ori (sequence partly withheld): f1 bacteriophage origin of replication; arrow indicates direction of (+) strand synthesis
  11241..11345   +  promoter       AmpR promoter: bla
  11346..12206   +  CDS            AmpR: β-lactamase; bla; confers resistance to ampicillin, carbenicillin, and related antibiotics
  12377..12965   +  rep_origin     ori: high-copy-number ColE1/pMB1/pBR322/pUC origin of replication
  13148..13240   +  CDS            lacI (fragment): lac repressor; lacI; The lac repressor binds to the lac operator to inhibit transcription in E. coli. This inhibition can be relieved by adding lactose or isopropyl-β-D-thiogalactopyranoside (IPTG).
  13253..13274   +  protein_bind   CAP binding site: CAP binding activates transcription in the presence of cAMP. E. coli catabolite activator protein
  13289..13319   +  promoter       lac promoter: promoter for the E. coli lac operon
  13323..13345   +  protein_bind   lac operator (fragment): The lac repressor binds to the lac operator to inhibit transcription in E. coli. This inhibition can be relieved by adding lactose or isopropyl-β-D-thiogalactopyranoside (IPTG). lac repressor encoded by lacI
  13388..13406   +  promoter       T3 promoter: promoter for bacteriophage T3 RNA polymerase
>Addgene plasmid #143794 | TFORF1369 | addgene full sequence | sequence record 396245 | Addgene NGS Result
TTAATGTAGTCTTATGCAATACTCTTGTAGTCTTGCAACATGGTAACGATGAGTTAGCAACATGCCTTAC
AAGGAGAGAAAAAGCACCGTGCATGCCGATTGGTGGAAGTAAGGTGGTACGATCGTGCCTTATTAGGAAG
GCAACAGACGGGTCTGACATGGATTGGACGAACCACTGAATTGCCGCATTGCAGAGATATTGTATTTAAG
TGCCTAGCTCGATACATAAACGGGTCTCTCTGGTTAGACCAGATCTGAGCCTGGGAGCTCTCTGGCTAAC
TAGGGAACCCACTGCTTAAGCCTCAATAAAGCTTGCCTTGAGTGCTTCAAGTAGTGTGTGCCCGTCTGTT
GTGTGACTCTGGTAACTAGAGATCCCTCAGACCCTTTTAGTCAGTGTGGAAAATCTCTAGCAGTGGCGCC
CGAACAGGGACTTGAAAGCGAAAGGGAAACCAGAGGAGCTCTCTCGACGCAGGACTCGGCTTGCTGAAGC
GCGCACGGCAAGAGGCGAGGGGCGGCGACTGGTGAGTACGCCAAAAATTTTGACTAGCGGAGGCTAGAAG
GAGAGAGATGGGTGCGAGAGCGTCAGTATTAAGCGGGGGAGAATTAGATCGCGATGGGAAAAAATTCGGT
TAAGGCCAGGGGGAAAGAAAAAATATAAATTAAAACATATAGTATGGGCAAGCAGGGAGCTAGAACGATT
CGCAGTTAATCCTGGCCTGTTAGAAACATCAGAAGGCTGTAGACAAATACTGGGACAGCTACAACCATCC
CTTCAGACAGGATCAGAAGAACTTAGATCATTATATAATACAGTAGCAACCCTCTATTGTGTGCATCAAA
GGATAGAGATAAAAGACACCAAGGAAGCTTTAGACAAGATAGAGGAAGAGCAAAACAAAAGTAAGACCAC
CGCACAGCAAGCGGCCGCTGATCTTCAGACCTGGAGGAGGAGATATGAGGGACAATTGGAGAAGTGAATT
ATATAAATATAAAGTAGTAAAAATTGAACCATTAGGAGTAGCACCCACCAAGGCAAAGAGAAGAGTGGTG
CAGAGAGAAAAAAGAGCAGTGGGAATAGGAGCTTTGTTCCTTGGGTTCTTGGGAGCAGCAGGAAGCACTA
TGGGCGCAGCGTCAATGACGCTGACGGTACAGGCCAGACAATTATTGTCTGGTATAGTGCAGCAGCAGAA
CAATTTGCTGAGGGCTATTGAGGCGCAACAGCATCTGTTGCAACTCACAGTCTGGGGCATCAAGCAGCTC
CAGGCAAGAATCCTGGCTGTGGAAAGATACCTAAAGGATCAACAGCTCCTGGGGATTTGGGGTTGCTCTG
GAAAACTCATTTGCACCACTGCTGTGCCTTGGAATGCTAGTTGGAGTAATAAATCTCTGGAACAGATTTG
GAATCACACGACCTGGATGGAGTGGGACAGAGAAATTAACAATTACACAAGCTTAATACACTCCTTAATT
GAAGAATCGCAAAACCAGCAAGAAAAGAATGAACAAGAATTATTGGAATTAGATAAATGGGCAAGTTTGT
GGAATTGGTTTAACATAACAAATTGGCTGTGGTATATAAAATTATTCATAATGATAGTAGGAGGCTTGGT
AGGTTTAAGAATAGTTTTTGCTGTACTTTCTATAGTGAATAGAGTTAGGCAGGGATATTCACCATTATCG
TTTCAGACCCACCTCCCAACCCCGAGGGGACCCATGCATTGCATCTCAATTAGTCAGCAACCAGGTGTGG
AAAGTCCCCAGGCTCCCCAGCAGGCAGAAGTATGCAAAGCATGCGTCTCAATTAGTCAGCAACCATAGTC
CCGCCCCTAACTCCGCCCATCCCGCCCCTAACTCCGCCCAGTTCCGCCCATTCTCCGCCCCATGGCTGAC
TAATTTTTTTTATTTATGCAGAGGCCGAGGCCGCCTCGGCCTCTGAGCTATTCCAGAAGTAGTGAGGAGG
CTTTTTTGGAGGCCTAGGCTTTTGCAAAAAGCTTTCTAGAGGTACCACCGGAGCTTACCATGACCGAGTA
CAAGCCCACGGTGCGCCTCGCCACCCGCGACGACGTCCCCAGGGCCGTACGCACCCTCGCCGCCGCGTTC
GCCGACTACCCCGCCACGCGCCACACCGTCGATCCGGACCGCCACATCGAGCGGGTCACCGAGCTGCAAG
AACTCTTCCTCACGCGCGTCGGGCTCGACATCGGCAAGGTGTGGGTCGCGGACGACGGCGCCGCCGTGGC
GGTCTGGACCACGCCGGAGAGCGTCGAAGCGGGGGCGGTGTTCGCCGAGATCGGCCCGCGCATGGCCGAG
TTGAGCGGTTCCCGGCTGGCCGCGCAGCAACAGATGGAAGGCCTCCTGGCGCCGCACCGGCCCAAGGAGC
CCGCGTGGTTCCTGGCCACCGTCGGCGTCTCGCCCGACCACCAGGGCAAGGGTCTGGGCAGCGCCGTCGT
GCTCCCCGGAGTGGAGGCGGCCGAGCGCGCCGGGGTGCCCGCCTTCCTGGAGACCTCCGCGCCCCGCAAC
CTCCCCTTCTACGAGCGGCTCGGCTTCACCGTCACCGCCGACGTCGAGGTGCCCGAAGGACCGCGCACCT
GGTGCATGACCCGCAAGCCCGGTGCCAGTTAACGAATTCTAGATCTTGAGACAAATGGCAGTATTCATCC
ACAATTTTAAAAGAAAAGGGGGGATTGGGGGGTACAGTGCAGGGGAAAGAATAGTAGACATAATAGCAAC
AGACATACAAACTAAAGAATTACAAAAACAAATTACAAAAATTCAAAATTTTCGGGTTTATTACAGGGAC
AGCAGAGATCCACTTTGGCGCCGGCTCGAGGCCTGCAGGTGCAAAGATGGATAAAGTTTTAAACAGAGAG
GAATCTTTGCAGCTAATGGACCTTCTAGGTCTTGAAAGGAGTGGGAATTGGCTCCGGTGCCCGTCAGTGG
GCAGAGCGCACATCGCCCACAGTCCCCGAGAAGTTGGGGGGAGGGGTCGGCAATTGAACCGGTGCCTAGA
GAAGGTGGCGCGGGGTAAACTGGGAAAGTGATGTCGTGTACTGGCTCCGCCTTTTTCCCGAGGGTGGGGG
AGAACCGTATATAAGTGCAGTAGTCGCCGTGAACGTTCTTTTTCGCAACGGGTTTGCCGCCAGAACACAG
GTAAGTGCCGTGTGTGGTTCCCGCGGGCCTGGCCTCTTTACGGGTTATGGCCCTTGCGTGCCTTGAATTA
CTTCCACCTGGCTGCAGTACGTGATTCTTGATCCCGAGCTTCGGGTTGGAAGTGGGTGGGAGAGTTCGAG
GCCTTGCGCTTAAGGAGCCCCTTCGCCTCGTGCTTGAGTTGAGGCCTGGCCTGGGCGCTGGGGCCGCCGC
GTGCGAATCTGGTGGCACCTTCGCGCCTGTCTCGCTGCTTTCGATAAGTCTCTAGCCATTTAAAATTTTT
GATGACCTGCTGCGACGCTTTTTTTCTGGCAAGATAGTCTTGTAAATGCGGGCCAAGATCTGCACACTGG
TATTTCGGTTTTTGGGGCCGCGGGCGGCGACGGGGCCCGTGCGTCCCAGCGCACATGTTCGGCGAGGCGG
GGCCTGCGAGCGCGGCCACCGAGAATCGGACGGGGGTAGTCTCAAGCTGGCCGGCCTGCTCTGGTGCCTG
GCCTCGCGCCGCCGTGTATCGCCCCGCCCTGGGCGGCAAGGCTGGCCCGGTCGGCACCAGTTGCGTGAGC
GGAAAGATGGCCGCTTCCCGGCCCTGCTGCAGGGAGCTCAAAATGGAGGACGCGGCGCTCGGGAGAGCGG
GCGGGTGAGTCACCCACACAAAGGAAAAGGGCCTTTCCGTCCTCAGCCGTCGCTTCATGTGACTCCACGG
AGTACCGGGCGCCGTCCAGGCACCTCGATTAGTTCTCGAGCTTTTGGAGTACGTCGTCTTTAGGTTGGGG
GGAGGGGTTTTATGCGATGGAGTTTCCCCACACTGAGTGGGTGGAGACTGAAGTTAGGCCAGCTTGGCAC
TTGATGTAATTCTCCTTGGAATTTGCCCTTTTTGAGTTTGGATCTTGGTTCATTCTCAAGCCTCAGACAG
TGGTTCAAAGTTTTTTTCTTCCATTTCAGGTGTCGTGAGGCTAGCACCGCCACCATGACGTCAAGTTCGC
CCGCTGGCTTGGAAGGTTCAGACCTATCTTCCATCAACACCATGATGTCGGCGGTCATGAGTGTAGGGAA
GGTCACAGAGAATGGCGGGAGCCCCCAGGGGATCAAGTCCCCCTCGAAGCCTCCAGGACCAAATCGGATT
GGCAGAAGGAACCAGGAAACGAAAGAGGAGAAGTCTTCCTATAACTGCCCCCTGTGTGAGAAGATTTGCA
CTACCCAGCACCAGCTGACCATGCACATTCGCCAGCACAACACAGACACTGGAGGAGCCGACCACTCATG
CAGCATCTGCGGAAAGTCACTGAGCTCGGCCAGCTCCCTCGATCGCCACATGCTGGTGCACTCTGGCGAG
AGGCCTTACAAGTGCACTGTGTGTGGCCAGTCATTTACCACCAATGGGAACATGCACAGACATATGAAGA
TCCATGAGAAGGACCCTAACAGTGCCACAGCCACAGCCCCTCCATCTCCTCTGAAACGTAGGCGATTGTC
CTCCAAGAGGAAACTGAGTCACGATGCCGAGTCAGAGAGAGAAGACCCAGCACCAGCTAAAAAGATGGTA
GAAGACGGGCAGTCAGGTGACTTGGAGAAGAAAGCTGATGAAGTCTTTCACTGCCCAGTATGTTTCAAGG
AGTTTGTTTGCAAGTATGGACTGGAGACCCACATGGAGACCCATTCAGATAACCCACTAAGATGTGACAT
TTGTTGTGTCACCTTTCGAACACATCGAGGACTGCTGCGTCACAACGCGCTTGTCCACAAACAACTTCCC
AGGGATGCAATGGGCAGACCTTTCATACAGAACAACCCTTCAATTCCTGCTGGCTTCCACGACTTAGGAT
TCACGGACTTCTCCTGTAGGAAGTTTCCTCGCATTTCTCAGGCCTGGTGCGAAACAAACCTGCGGAGGTG
CATCAGCGAGCAACACCGTTTTGTCTGCGACACCTGTGACAAGGCGTTCCCCATGCTCTGCTCACTGGCT
CTGCACAAGCAGACCCATGTGGCGGCAGACCAGGGTCAAGAAAAGCCGCAGGCCACGCCCCTGCCTGGTG
ACGCCCTGGACCAGAAGGGCTTCCTGGCCTTGCTTGGCCTGCAGCACACCAAAGACGTCAGGCCTGCCCC
CGCCGAGGAGCCCCTGCCGGATGACAACCAGGCAATTCAGCTCCAGACACTCAAGTGTCAGCTACCTCAG
GACCCCGGCTGCACCAACCTGCTGAGCCTGTCACCTTTCGAAGCTGCTTCCCTAGGCGGTTCTCTCACAG
TTCTCCCCGCGACCAAGGACAGCATAAAGCACCTGTCCCTGCAGCCCTTCCAGAAGGGCTTCATCATCCA
GCCTGACAGCAGCATTGTGGTCAAGCCCATCTCTGGCGAGTCGGCCATCGAGCTGGCAGACATCCAGCAA
ATTCTGAAGATGGCAGCCTCGGCTCCCCCTCAGATCAGTCTTCCGCCCTTCTCCAAGGCCCCTGCCGCCC
CACTGCAGGCGATCTTCAAGCACATGCCCCCTCTGAAGCCAAAGCCCCTGGTCACACCACGGACGGTGGT
GGCCACCTCCACGCCCCCGCCTCTCATCAACGCCCAGCAGGCTTCCCCGGGCTGTATCAGCCCCAGCCTG
CCGCCACCGCCCCTGAAGCTCCTCAAAGGCTCAGTGGAGGCGGCCTCCAACGCCCACCTGCTGCAGTCCA
AGTCCGGGACCCAGCCCCACGCGGCCACGCGGCTCTCCCTGCAGCAGCCGCGGGCGGAGCTGCCGGGCCA
GCCTGAGATGAAGACGCAGCTGGAGCAGGACAGCATCATCGAGGCCCTGCTGCCGCTGAGCATGGAGGCC
AAGATCAAGCAGGAGATCACAGAGGGGGAACTCAAGGCCTTCATGACAGCGCCCGGCGGCAAGAAGACGC
CCGCCATGCGCAAGGTGCTCTACCCCTGCCGCTTCTGCAACCAGGTGTTTGCCTTCTCGGGGGTCTTGCG
TGCCCACGTGCGCTCCCACCTGGGCATCTCGCCATACCAGTGCAACATCTGCGACTACATCGCCGCCGAC
AAGGCCGCGCTCATCCGCCACCTGCGCACGCACAGTGGGGAGCGGCCCTACATTTGCAAGATCTGCCACT
ACCCCTTCACTGTCAAAGCCAACTGCGAGCGGCACCTGCGCAAGAAGCACCTCAAGGCCACCCGCAAGGA
TATCGAGAAGAACATCGAGTATGTGAGTAGCAGCGCGGCCGAGCTGGTGGACGCCTTCTGCGCCCCGGAC
ACCGTGTGCCGGCTGTGCGGCGAGGACCTCAAGCACTATCGTGCCCTGCGCATCCACATGCGCACGCACT
GCGGCCGCGGCCTGGGCGGGGGCCACAAGGGCCGCAAGCCCTTCGAGTGCAAGGAGTGCAGCGCCGCGTT
CGCGGCCAAGCGCAACTGCATCCACCACATCCTCAAGCAGCACCTGCACGTGCCCGAGCAGGACATCGAG
AGCTACGTGCTGGCCGCCGACGGCCTGGGCCCCGCAGAGGCGCCGGCCGCTGAGGCGTCGGGGCGCGGGG
AGGACAGTGGCTGCGCTGCCCTTGGTGACTGCAAGCCCCTCACTGCCTTCCTGGAACCCCAGAACGGCTT
TCTTCACAGGGGCCCCACCCAGCCTCCACCTCCCCATGTCTCGATCAAGTTGGAGCCCGCCAGTAGCTTT
GCGGTGGACTTCAATGAGCCCCTGGACTTCTCGCAGAAGGGCCTGGCCCTGGTCCAAGTGAAGCAGGAAA
ACATCTCCTTTCTGAGCCCTTCTTCCCTGGTCCCCTATGACTGCTCCATGGAGCCCATCGACCTGTCCAT
CCCCAAGAACTTCAGGAAAGGGGACAAGGATTTGGCCACTCCCAGCGAAGCCAAGAAGCCTGAGGAGGAG
GCGGGGAGCAGCGAGCAGCCCTCTCCCTGCCCAGCACCCGGCCCTTCTCTTCCTGTAACTTTGGGGCCCA
GCGGAATCCTGGAAAGCCCCATGGCCCCTGCTCCGGCGGCCACCCCGGAACCCCCAGCACAGCCCCTGCA
GGGCCCTGTTCAGCTGGCGGTCCCAATCTACTCCTCAGCCCTGGTCAGCAGCCCTCCACTCGTGGGCAGC
TCAGCCCTCCTGAGTGGCACAGCCTTGCTGCGTCCACTGCGGCCCAAGCCCCCGCTGCTTTTGCCAAAGC
CCCCCGTGACAGAAGAGCTGCCCCCGCTGGCCTCCATTGCCCAGATCATCTCATCTGTATCCTCGGCCCC
CACCCTGCTGAAAACCAAGGTGGCGGACCCAGGGCCCGCAAGCACTGGCAGTAACACCACGGCTTCAGAC
AGCTTAGGAGGTTCTGTCCCCAAAGCCGCCACCACCGCCACCCCCGCTGCCACCACCAGCCCAAAAGAGT
CTAGTGAGCCTCCCGCTCCAGCCAGCAGCCCAGAGGCTGCCTCTCCCACCGAGCAGGGCCCAGCGGGCAC
GTCGAAGAAGAGGGGCCGGAAAAGGGGGATGAGGAGCCGACCCCGCGCCAACAGCGGCGGGGTGGACCTG
GACTCCAGCGGGGAGTTTGCCAGCATCGAGAAGATGCTGGCCACCACAGACACCAACAAGTTCAGTCCGT
TTCTGCAGACAGCGGAGGACAACACTCAGGATGAGGTGGCCGGAGCCCCTGCCGACCACCATGGGCCCAG
TGATGAAGAGCAGGGCAGTCCCCCAGAAGACAAGCTGCTGAGGGCCAAGCGGAACTCGTACACCAACTGC
CTGCAGAAGATCACCTGTCCCCACTGTCCCCGGGTTTTCCCTTGGGCCAGCTCCCTACAGAGGCACATGC
TCACACACACTGACAGTCAGTCGGATGCGGAGACTGCAGCCGCCGCGGGCGAAGTGCTAGACCTCACCTC
ACGGGACAGAGAGCAGCCGTCGGAGGGCGCCACTGAGCTCCGCCAGGTCGCAGGGGATGCGCCTGTGGAG
CAGGCCACGGCGGAAACGGCCTCGCCGGTGCACCGGGAAGAGCACGGGCGTGGGGAGAGCCATGAGCCGG
AGGAGGAGCATGGCACTGAGGAGAGCACTGGGGACGCCGACGGCGCGGAAGAGGACGCGTCGAGCAACCA
GAGCCTGGACCTGGACTTCGCCACCAAGCTCATGGACTTCAAGCTGGCGGAGGGCGACGGCGAGGCAGGC
GCCGGGGGCGCGGCCTCGCAGGAGCAGAAGCTCGCCTGCGACACCTGTGGGAAGAGCTTCAAGTTCCTGG
GCACCCTGAGCCGCCACCGGAAGGCGCACGGCCGCCAGGAGCCCAAGGACGAGAAGGGAGATGGCGCCAG
CACTGCAGAGGAGGGGCCCCAGCCCGCCCCTGAACAGGAGGAGAAGCCCCCCGAGACCCCGGCAGAGGTG
GTGGAGTCGGCCCCGGGTGCCGGGGAGGCCCCGGCGGAAAAGCTCGCGGAGGAGACGGAGGGCCCCTCCG
ACGGGGAGAGCGCGGCCGAGAAAAGGTCCTCAGAGAAGAGCGACGATGACAAGAAACCAAAGACAGACTC
CCCCAAAAGCGTGGCCAGCAAGGCAGACAAGAGGAAGAAGGTCTGCAGCGTGTGCAACAAGCGGTTCTGG
TCGCTGCAGGACCTGACCCGGCACATGCGCTCCCACACAGGGGAAAGGCCATACAAATGTCAGACCTGCG
AGCGAACCTTCACCTTGAAGCACAGCCTGGTTCGCCACCAGCGGATCCACCAGAAAGCCAGGCATGCCAA
ACACCACGGGAAGGACAGCGACAAGGAAGAGCGGGGTGAGGAGGACAGCGAGAATGAGTCCACCCACAGC
GGCAACAACGCCGTCTCAGAGAACGAGGCTGAGCTGGCTCCCAATGCCAGCAACCACATGGCTGTCACCC
GGAGCCGGAAGGAGGGCTTGGCCAGTGCCACCAAGGACTGCAGCCACAGGGAGGAGAAGGTCACGGCAGG
GTGGCCGTCTGAGCCTGGCCAGGGTGACCTTAACCCAGAGAGCCCGGCGGCCCTGGGGCAGGACCTGCTG
GAGCCGCGCAGCAAGAGGCCTGCCCACCCAATCCTGGCCACAGCTGATGGCGCCTCCCAGCTCGTGGGGA
TGGAGTAGTAATGAACTAGTCCGTAACTTGAAAGTATTTCGATTTCTTGGCTTTATATATCTTGTGGAAA
GGACGATTCATTCAGCACATAATCAGCATAACGCGTTAAGTCGACAATCAACCTCTGGATTACAAAATTT
GTGAAAGATTGACTGGTATTCTTAACTATGTTGCTCCTTTTACGCTATGTGGATACGCTGCTTTAATGCC
TTTGTATCATGCTATTGCTTCCCGTATGGCTTTCATTTTCTCCTCCTTGTATAAATCCTGGTTGCTGTCT
CTTTATGAGGAGTTGTGGCCCGTTGTCAGGCAACGTGGCGTGGTGTGCACTGTGTTTGCTGACGCAACCC
CCACTGGTTGGGGCATTGCCACCACCTGTCAGCTCCTTTCCGGGACTTTCGCTTTCCCCCTCCCTATTGC
CACGGCGGAACTCATCGCCGCCTGCCTTGCCCGCTGCTGGACAGGGGCTCGGCTGTTGGGCACTGACAAT
TCCGTGGTGTTGTCGGGGAAATCATCGTCCTTTCCTTGGCTGCTCGCCTGTGTTGCCACCTGGATTCTGC
GCGGGACGTCCTTCTGCTACGTCCCTTCGGCCCTCAATCCAGCGGACCTTCCTTCCCGCGGCCTGCTGCC
GGCTCTGCGGCCTCTTCCGCGTCTTCGCCTTCGCCCTCAGACGAGTCGGATCTCCCTTTGGGCCGCCTCC
CCGCGTCGACTTTAAGACCAATGACTTACAAGGCAGCTGTAGATCTTAGCCACTTTTTAAAAGAAAAGGG
GGGACTGGAAGGGCTAATTCACTCCCAACGAAGACAAGATCTGCTTTTTGCTTGTACTGGGTCTCTCTGG
TTAGACCAGATCTGAGCCTGGGAGCTCTCTGGCTAACTAGGGAACCCACTGCTTAAGCCTCAATAAAGCT
TGCCTTGAGTGCTTCAAGTAGTGTGTGCCCGTCTGTTGTGTGACTCTGGTAACTAGAGATCCCTCAGACC
CTTTTAGTCAGTGTGGAAAATCTCTAGCAGTACGTATAGTAGTTCATGTCATCTTATTATTCAGTATTTA
TAACTTGCAAAGAAATGAATATCAGAGAGTGAGAGGAACTTGTTTATTGCAGCTTATAATGGTTACAAAT
AAAGCAATAGCATCACAAATTTCACAAATAAAGCATTTTTTTCACTGCATTCTAGTTGTGGTTTGTCCAA
ACTCATCAATGTATCTTATCATGTCTGGCTCTAGCTATCCCGCCCCTAACTCCGCCCATCCCGCCCCTAA
CTCCGCCCAGTTCCGCCCATTCTCCGCCCCATGGCTGACTAATTTTTTTTATTTATGCAGAGGCCGAGGC
CGCCTCGGCCTCTGAGCTATTCCAGAAGTAGTGAGGAGGCTTTTTTGGAGGCCTAGGGACGTACCCAATT
CGCCCTATAGTGAGTCGTATTACGCGCGCTCACTGGCCGTCGTTTTACAACGTCGTGACTGGGAAAACCC
TGGCGTTACCCAACTTAATCGCCTTGCAGCACATCCCCCTTTCGCCAGCTGGCGTAATAGCGAAGAGGCC
CGCACCGATCGCCCTTCCCAACAGTTGCGCAGCCTGAATGGCGAATGGG
[124 nt withheld, positions 10760-10883]
C
[91 nt withheld, positions 10885-10975]
A
[49 nt withheld, positions 10977-11025]
CCTTTGACGTTGGAGTCCACGTTCTTT
[37 nt withheld, positions 11053-11089]
ACCCTATCTCGGTCTATTCTTTTGATTTATAAGGGATTTTGCCGATTTCGGCCTATTGGTTAAAAAATGA
GCTGATTTAACAAAAATTTAACGCGAATTTTAACAAAATATTAACGCTTACAATTTAGGTGGCACTTTTC
GGGGAAATGTGCGCGGAACCCCTATTTGTTTATTTTTCTAAATACATTCAAATATGTATCCGCTCATGAG
ACAATAACCCTGATAAATGCTTCAATAATATTGAAAAAGGAAGAGTATGAGTATTCAACATTTCCGTGTC
GCCCTTATTCCCTTTTTTGCGGCATTTTGCCTTCCTGTTTTTGCTCACCCAGAAACGCTGGTGAAAGTAA
AAGATGCTGAAGATCAGTTGGGTGCACGAGTGGGTTACATCGAACTGGATCTCAACAGCGGTAAGATCCT
TGAGAGTTTTCGCCCCGAAGAACGTTTTCCAATGATGAGCACTTTTAAAGTTCTGCTATGTGGCGCGGTA
TTATCCCGTATTGACGCCGGGCAAGAGCAACTCGGTCGCCGCATACACTATTCTCAGAATGACTTGGTTG
AGTACTCACCAGTCACAGAAAAGCATCTTACGGATGGCATGACAGTAAGAGAATTATGCAGTGCTGCCAT
AACCATGAGTGATAACACTGCGGCCAACTTACTTCTGACAACGATCGGAGGACCGAAGGAGCTAACCGCT
TTTTTGCACAACATGGGGGATCATGTAACTCGCCTTGATCGTTGGGAACCGGAGCTGAATGAAGCCATAC
CAAACGACGAGCGTGACACCACGATGCCTGTAGCAATGGCAACAACGTTGCGCAAACTATTAACTGGCGA
ACTACTTACTCTAGCTTCCCGGCAACAATTAATAGACTGGATGGAGGCGGATAAAGTTGCAGGACCACTT
CTGCGCTCGGCCCTTCCGGCTGGCTGGTTTATTGCTGATAAATCTGGAGCCGGTGAGCGTGGGTCTCGCG
GTATCATTGCAGCACTGGGGCCAGATGGTAAGCCCTCCCGTATCGTAGTTATCTACACGACGGGGAGTCA
GGCAACTATGGATGAACGAAATAGACAGATCGCTGAGATAGGTGCCTCACTGATTAAGCATTGGTAACTG
TCAGACCAAGTTTACTCATATATACTTTAGATTGATTTAAAACTTCATTTTTAATTTAAAAGGATCTAGG
TGAAGATCCTTTTTGATAATCTCATGACCAAAATCCCTTAACGTGAGTTTTCGTTCCACTGAGCGTCAGA
CCCCGTAGAAAAGATCAAAGGATCTTCTTGAGATCCTTTTTTTCTGCGCGTAATCTGCTGCTTGCAAACA
AAAAAACCACCGCTACCAGCGGTGGTTTGTTTGCCGGATCAAGAGCTACCAACTCTTTTTCCGAAGGTAA
CTGGCTTCAGCAGAGCGCAGATACCAAATACTGTTCTTCTAGTGTAGCCGTAGTTAGGCCACCACTTCAA
GAACTCTGTAGCACCGCCTACATACCTCGCTCTGCTAATCCTGTTACCAGTGGCTGCTGCCAGTGGCGAT
AAGTCGTGTCTTACCGGGTTGGACTCAAGACGATAGTTACCGGATAAGGCGCAGCGGTCGGGCTGAACGG
GGGGTTCGTGCACACAGCCCAGCTTGGAGCGAACGACCTACACCGAACTGAGATACCTACAGCGTGAGCT
ATGAGAAAGCGCCACGCTTCCCGAAGGGAGAAAGGCGGACAGGTATCCGGTAAGCGGCAGGGTCGGAACA
GGAGAGCGCACGAGGGAGCTTCCAGGGGGAAACGCCTGGTATCTTTATAGTCCTGTCGGGTTTCGCCACC
TCTGACTTGAGCGTCGATTTTTGTGATGCTCGTCAGGGGGGCGGAGCCTATGGAAAAACGCCAGCAACGC
GGCCTTTTTACGGTTCCTGGCCTTTTGCTGGCCTTTTGCTCACATGTTCTTTCCTGCGTTATCCCCTGAT
TCTGTGGATAACCGTATTACCGCCTTTGAGTGAGCTGATACCGCTCGCCGCAGCCGAACGACCGAGCGCA
GCGAGTCAGTGAGCGAGGAAGCGGAAGAGCGCCCAATACGCAAACCGCCTCTCCCCGCGCGTTGGCCGAT
TCATTAATGCAGCTGGCACGACAGGTTTCCCGACTGGAAAGCGGGCAGTGAGCGCAACGCAATTAATGTG
AGTTAGCTCACTCATTAGGCACCCCAGGCTTTACACTTTATGCTTCCGGCTCGTATGTTGTGTGGAATTG
TGAGCGGATAACAATTTCACACAGGAAACAGCTATGACCATGATTACGCCAAGCGCGCAATTAACCCTCA
CTAAAGGGAACAAAAGCTGGAGCTGCAAGC
