>Addgene plasmid #143794 | TFORF1369 | depositor partial sequence | sequence record 283509 | Insert
ACCGCCACCATGACGTCAAGTTCGCCCGCTGGCTTGGAAGGTTCAGACCTATCTTCCATCAACACCATGA
TGTCGGCGGTCATGAGTGTAGGGAAGGTCACAGAGAATGGCGGGAGCCCCCAGGGGATCAAGTCCCCCTC
GAAGCCTCCAGGACCAAATCGGATTGGCAGAAGGAACCAGGAAACGAAAGAGGAGAAGTCTTCCTATAAC
TGCCCCCTGTGTGAGAAGATTTGCACTACCCAGCACCAGCTGACCATGCACATTCGCCAGCACAACACAG
ACACTGGAGGAGCCGACCACTCATGCAGCATCTGCGGAAAGTCACTGAGCTCGGCCAGCTCCCTCGATCG
CCACATGCTGGTGCACTCTGGCGAGAGGCCTTACAAGTGCACTGTGTGTGGCCAGTCATTTACCACCAAT
GGGAACATGCACAGACATATGAAGATCCATGAGAAGGACCCTAACAGTGCCACAGCCACAGCCCCTCCAT
CTCCTCTGAAACGTAGGCGATTGTCCTCCAAGAGGAAACTGAGTCACGATGCCGAGTCAGAGAGAGAAGA
CCCAGCACCAGCTAAAAAGATGGTAGAAGACGGGCAGTCAGGTGACTTGGAGAAGAAAGCTGATGAAGTC
TTTCACTGCCCAGTATGTTTCAAGGAGTTTGTTTGCAAGTATGGACTGGAGACCCACATGGAGACCCATT
CAGATAACCCACTAAGATGTGACATTTGTTGTGTCACCTTTCGAACACATCGAGGACTGCTGCGTCACAA
CGCGCTTGTCCACAAACAACTTCCCAGGGATGCAATGGGCAGACCTTTCATACAGAACAACCCTTCAATT
CCTGCTGGCTTCCACGACTTAGGATTCACGGACTTCTCCTGTAGGAAGTTTCCTCGCATTTCTCAGGCCT
GGTGCGAAACAAACCTGCGGAGGTGCATCAGCGAGCAACACCGTTTTGTCTGCGACACCTGTGACAAGGC
GTTCCCCATGCTCTGCTCACTGGCTCTGCACAAGCAGACCCATGTGGCGGCAGACCAGGGTCAAGAAAAG
CCGCAGGCCACGCCCCTGCCTGGTGACGCCCTGGACCAGAAGGGCTTCCTGGCCTTGCTTGGCCTGCAGC
ACACCAAAGACGTCAGGCCTGCCCCCGCCGAGGAGCCCCTGCCGGATGACAACCAGGCAATTCAGCTCCA
GACACTCAAGTGTCAGCTACCTCAGGACCCCGGCTGCACCAACCTGCTGAGCCTGTCACCTTTCGAAGCT
GCTTCCCTAGGCGGTTCTCTCACAGTTCTCCCCGCGACCAAGGACAGCATAAAGCACCTGTCCCTGCAGC
CCTTCCAGAAGGGCTTCATCATCCAGCCTGACAGCAGCATTGTGGTCAAGCCCATCTCTGGCGAGTCGGC
CATCGAGCTGGCAGACATCCAGCAAATTCTGAAGATGGCAGCCTCGGCTCCCCCTCAGATCAGTCTTCCG
CCCTTCTCCAAGGCCCCTGCCGCCCCACTGCAGGCGATCTTCAAGCACATGCCCCCTCTGAAGCCAAAGC
CCCTGGTCACACCACGGACGGTGGTGGCCACCTCCACGCCCCCGCCTCTCATCAACGCCCAGCAGGCTTC
CCCGGGCTGTATCAGCCCCAGCCTGCCGCCACCGCCCCTGAAGCTCCTCAAAGGCTCAGTGGAGGCGGCC
TCCAACGCCCACCTGCTGCAGTCCAAGTCCGGGACCCAGCCCCACGCGGCCACGCGGCTCTCCCTGCAGC
AGCCGCGGGCGGAGCTGCCGGGCCAGCCTGAGATGAAGACGCAGCTGGAGCAGGACAGCATCATCGAGGC
CCTGCTGCCGCTGAGCATGGAGGCCAAGATCAAGCAGGAGATCACAGAGGGGGAACTCAAGGCCTTCATG
ACAGCGCCCGGCGGCAAGAAGACGCCCGCCATGCGCAAGGTGCTCTACCCCTGCCGCTTCTGCAACCAGG
TGTTTGCCTTCTCGGGGGTCTTGCGTGCCCACGTGCGCTCCCACCTGGGCATCTCGCCATACCAGTGCAA
CATCTGCGACTACATCGCCGCCGACAAGGCCGCGCTCATCCGCCACCTGCGCACGCACAGTGGGGAGCGG
CCCTACATTTGCAAGATCTGCCACTACCCCTTCACTGTCAAAGCCAACTGCGAGCGGCACCTGCGCAAGA
AGCACCTCAAGGCCACCCGCAAGGATATCGAGAAGAACATCGAGTATGTGAGTAGCAGCGCGGCCGAGCT
GGTGGACGCCTTCTGCGCCCCGGACACCGTGTGCCGGCTGTGCGGCGAGGACCTCAAGCACTATCGTGCC
CTGCGCATCCACATGCGCACGCACTGCGGCCGCGGCCTGGGCGGGGGCCACAAGGGCCGCAAGCCCTTCG
AGTGCAAGGAGTGCAGCGCCGCGTTCGCGGCCAAGCGCAACTGCATCCACCACATCCTCAAGCAGCACCT
GCACGTGCCCGAGCAGGACATCGAGAGCTACGTGCTGGCCGCCGACGGCCTGGGCCCCGCAGAGGCGCCG
GCCGCTGAGGCGTCGGGGCGCGGGGAGGACAGTGGCTGCGCTGCCCTTGGTGACTGCAAGCCCCTCACTG
CCTTCCTGGAACCCCAGAACGGCTTTCTTCACAGGGGCCCCACCCAGCCTCCACCTCCCCATGTCTCGAT
CAAGTTGGAGCCCGCCAGTAGCTTTGCGGTGGACTTCAATGAGCCCCTGGACTTCTCGCAGAAGGGCCTG
GCCCTGGTCCAAGTGAAGCAGGAAAACATCTCCTTTCTGAGCCCTTCTTCCCTGGTCCCCTATGACTGCT
CCATGGAGCCCATCGACCTGTCCATCCCCAAGAACTTCAGGAAAGGGGACAAGGATTTGGCCACTCCCAG
CGAAGCCAAGAAGCCTGAGGAGGAGGCGGGGAGCAGCGAGCAGCCCTCTCCCTGCCCAGCACCCGGCCCT
TCTCTTCCTGTAACTTTGGGGCCCAGCGGAATCCTGGAAAGCCCCATGGCCCCTGCTCCGGCGGCCACCC
CGGAACCCCCAGCACAGCCCCTGCAGGGCCCTGTTCAGCTGGCGGTCCCAATCTACTCCTCAGCCCTGGT
CAGCAGCCCTCCACTCGTGGGCAGCTCAGCCCTCCTGAGTGGCACAGCCTTGCTGCGTCCACTGCGGCCC
AAGCCCCCGCTGCTTTTGCCAAAGCCCCCCGTGACAGAAGAGCTGCCCCCGCTGGCCTCCATTGCCCAGA
TCATCTCATCTGTATCCTCGGCCCCCACCCTGCTGAAAACCAAGGTGGCGGACCCAGGGCCCGCAAGCAC
TGGCAGTAACACCACGGCTTCAGACAGCTTAGGAGGTTCTGTCCCCAAAGCCGCCACCACCGCCACCCCC
GCTGCCACCACCAGCCCAAAAGAGTCTAGTGAGCCTCCCGCTCCAGCCAGCAGCCCAGAGGCTGCCTCTC
CCACCGAGCAGGGCCCAGCGGGCACGTCGAAGAAGAGGGGCCGGAAAAGGGGGATGAGGAGCCGACCCCG
CGCCAACAGCGGCGGGGTGGACCTGGACTCCAGCGGGGAGTTTGCCAGCATCGAGAAGATGCTGGCCACC
ACAGACACCAACAAGTTCAGTCCGTTTCTGCAGACAGCGGAGGACAACACTCAGGATGAGGTGGCCGGAG
CCCCTGCCGACCACCATGGGCCCAGTGATGAAGAGCAGGGCAGTCCCCCAGAAGACAAGCTGCTGAGGGC
CAAGCGGAACTCGTACACCAACTGCCTGCAGAAGATCACCTGTCCCCACTGTCCCCGGGTTTTCCCTTGG
GCCAGCTCCCTACAGAGGCACATGCTCACACACACTGACAGTCAGTCGGATGCGGAGACTGCAGCCGCCG
CGGGCGAAGTGCTAGACCTCACCTCACGGGACAGAGAGCAGCCGTCGGAGGGCGCCACTGAGCTCCGCCA
GGTCGCAGGGGATGCGCCTGTGGAGCAGGCCACGGCGGAAACGGCCTCGCCGGTGCACCGGGAAGAGCAC
GGGCGTGGGGAGAGCCATGAGCCGGAGGAGGAGCATGGCACTGAGGAGAGCACTGGGGACGCCGACGGCG
CGGAAGAGGACGCGTCGAGCAACCAGAGCCTGGACCTGGACTTCGCCACCAAGCTCATGGACTTCAAGCT
GGCGGAGGGCGACGGCGAGGCAGGCGCCGGGGGCGCGGCCTCGCAGGAGCAGAAGCTCGCCTGCGACACC
TGTGGGAAGAGCTTCAAGTTCCTGGGCACCCTGAGCCGCCACCGGAAGGCGCACGGCCGCCAGGAGCCCA
AGGACGAGAAGGGAGATGGCGCCAGCACTGCAGAGGAGGGGCCCCAGCCCGCCCCTGAACAGGAGGAGAA
GCCCCCCGAGACCCCGGCAGAGGTGGTGGAGTCGGCCCCGGGTGCCGGGGAGGCCCCGGCGGAAAAGCTC
GCGGAGGAGACGGAGGGCCCCTCCGACGGGGAGAGCGCGGCCGAGAAAAGGTCCTCAGAGAAGAGCGACG
ATGACAAGAAACCAAAGACAGACTCCCCCAAAAGCGTGGCCAGCAAGGCAGACAAGAGGAAGAAGGTCTG
CAGCGTGTGCAACAAGCGGTTCTGGTCGCTGCAGGACCTGACCCGGCACATGCGCTCCCACACAGGGGAA
AGGCCATACAAATGTCAGACCTGCGAGCGAACCTTCACCTTGAAGCACAGCCTGGTTCGCCACCAGCGGA
TCCACCAGAAAGCCAGGCATGCCAAACACCACGGGAAGGACAGCGACAAGGAAGAGCGGGGTGAGGAGGA
CAGCGAGAATGAGTCCACCCACAGCGGCAACAACGCCGTCTCAGAGAACGAGGCTGAGCTGGCTCCCAAT
GCCAGCAACCACATGGCTGTCACCCGGAGCCGGAAGGAGGGCTTGGCCAGTGCCACCAAGGACTGCAGCC
ACAGGGAGGAGAAGGTCACGGCAGGGTGGCCGTCTGAGCCTGGCCAGGGTGACCTTAACCCAGAGAGCCC
GGCGGCCCTGGGGCAGGACCTGCTGGAGCCGCGCAGCAAGAGGCCTGCCCACCCAATCCTGGCCACAGCT
GATGGCGCCTCCCAGCTCGTGGGGATGGAGTAGTAATGAACTAGTCCGTAACTTGAAAGTATTTCGATTT
CTTGGCTTTATATATCTTGTGGAAAGGACGATTCATTCAGCACATAATCAGCATA
