>Addgene plasmid #143794 | TFORF1369 | depositor partial sequence | sequence record 283510 | Barcode
TTCATTCAGCACATAATCAGCATA
